>Addgene plasmid #99641 | pETDuet RagA-RagC | addgene full sequence | sequence record 201169 | Addgene NGS Result
TAATACGACTCACTATAGGGGAATTGTGAGCGGATAACAATTCCCCTCTAGAAATAATTTTGTTTAACTT
TAAGAAGGAGATATACCATGGCGCCGAACACCGCTATGAAAAAAAAAGTGCTGCTGATGGGTAAATCGGG
CTCGGGTAAAACCTCAATGCGTAGTATTATCTTTGCGAACTATATTGCGCGTGATACCCGTCGCCTGGGT
GCAACGATCGACGTGGAACATAGCCACGTTCGCTTTCTGGGTAACCTGGTGCTGAATCTGTGGGATTGCG
GCGGTCAGGACACCTTTATGGAAAATTATTTCACGTCGCAACGTGATAACATTTTTCGCAATGTCGAAGT
GCTGATCTACGTTTTCGATGTCGAATCCCGTGAACTGGAAAAAGACATGCATTATTACCAGTCCTGCCTG
GAAGCAATTCTGCAAAACTCACCGGATGCTAAAATCTTTTGTCTGGTCCACAAAATGGACCTGGTGCAGG
AAGATCAACGTGACCTGATTTTCAAAGAACGCGAAGAAGATCTGCGTCGCCTGTCGCGTCCGCTGGAATG
CGCGTGTTTTCGCACCAGCATCTGGGACGAAACGCTGTATAAAGCCTGGAGCTCTATTGTTTACCAGCTG
ATCCCGAATGTCCAGCAACTGGAAATGAACCTGCGTAATTTCGCACAGATTATCGAAGCTGATGAAGTGC
TGCTGTTTGAACGCGCAACCTTCCTGGTTATTTCCCATTATCAGTGCAAAGAACAACGTGATGTGCACCG
CTTCGAAAAAATCTCAAACATCATCAAACAGTTCAAACTGAGTTGTTCCAAACTGGCGGCCTCATTTCAG
TCGATGGAAGTCCGCAACTCTAATTTTGCAGCTTTCATTGATATCTTCACCAGTAATACGTACGTTATGG
TGGTTATGAGCGACCCGTCTATTCCGAGTGCGGCCACCCTGATTAACATCCGTAATGCCCGCAAACATTT
TGAAAAACTGGAACGTGTTGATGGCCCGAAACACAGCCTGCTGATGCGCGGTAGCGGTGGCAGCCATCAC
CATCATCATCACCATCATTAAGCGGCCGCATAATGCTTAAGTCGAACAGAAAGTAATCGTATTGTACACG
GCCGCATAATCGAAATTAATACGACTCACTATAGGGGAATTGTGAGCGGATAACAATTCCCCATCTTAGT
ATATTAGTTAAGTATAAGAAGGAGATATACATATGTCACTGCAATACGGTGCTGAAGAAACGCCGCTGGC
TGGTAGTTATGGTGCTGCTGATTCATTCCCGAAAGATTTTGGTTATGGCGTTGAAGAAGAAGAAGAAGAA
GCGGCGGCGGCGGGCGGCGGCGTGGGTGCAGGTGCCGGTGGCGGTTGTGGCCCGGGCGGTGCCGATAGCT
CTAAACCGCGTATTCTGCTGATGGGCCTGCGTCGCAGTGGTAAAAGTTCCATCCAGAAAGTGGTTTTTCA
CAAAATGTCGCCGAACGAAACCCTGTTCCTGGAAAGCACGAACAAAATCTACAAAGATGACATCAGCAAC
TCATCGTTTGTGAATTTCCAGATTTGGGATTTTCCGGGTCAAATGGATTTCTTTGACCCGACCTTTGACT
ACGAAATGATCTTCCGTGGCACGGGTGCGCTGATTTATGTTATCGATGCCCAAGATGACTACATGGAAGC
ACTGACCCGCCTGCATATTACGGTGTCAAAAGCGTATAAAGTTAACCCGGATATGAACTTCGAAGTTTTC
ATCCATAAAGTGGATGGCCTGTCGGATGACCACAAAATTGAAACCCAGCGTGATATCCATCAACGCGCAA
ACGATGACCTGGCAGACGCTGGTCTGGAAAAACTGCACCTGAGTTTTTATCTGACCAGCATTTACGATCA
TTCAATCTTTGAAGCGTTCAGCAAAGTCGTGCAGAAACTGATTCCGCAACTGCCGACGCTGGAAAACCTG
CTGAACATCTTCATCAGTAACTCCGGCATCGAAAAAGCCTTTCTGTTCGATGTTGTCTCTAAAATCTACA
TCGCAACCGATAGCTCTCCGGTGGACATGCAGAGTTACGAACTGTGCTGTGATATGATTGACGTGGTTAT
CGATGTTTCCTGCATTTATGGTCTGAAAGAAGATGGCTCAGGTTCGGCTTACGACAAAGAATCAATGGCG
ATTATCAAACTGAACAATACCACGGTCCTGTATCTGAAAGAAGTGACCAAATTTCTGGCTCTGGTGTGCA
TTCTGCGTGAAGAATCTTTCGAACGCAAAGGCCTGATCGATTACAACTTCCATTGTTTCCGTAAAGCCAT
CCACGAAGTTTTTGAAGTCGGCGTGACGAGCCATCGCTCTTGCGGTCACCAAACGAGCGCAAGCAGCCTG
AAAGCCCTGACCCACAATGGCACCCCGCGTAATGCAATCTGACTCGAGTCTGGTAAAGAAACCGCTGCTG
CGAAATTTGAACGCCAGCACATGGACTCGTCTACTAGCGCAGCTTAATTAACCTAGGCTGCTGCCACCGC
TGAGCAATAACTAGCATAACCCCTTGGGGCCTCTAAACGGGTCTTGAGGGGTTTTTTGCTGAAAGGAGGA
ACTATATCCGGATTGGCGAATGGG
[124 nt withheld, positions 2615-2738]
C
[91 nt withheld, positions 2740-2830]
A
[49 nt withheld, positions 2832-2880]
CCTTTGACGTTGGAGTCCACGTTCTTT
[37 nt withheld, positions 2908-2944]
ACCCTATCTCGGTCTATTCTTTTGATTTATAAGGGATTTTGCCGATTTCGGCCTATTGGTTAAAAAATGA
GCTGATTTAACAAAAATTTAACGCGAATTTTAACAAAATATTAACGTTTACAATTTCTGGCGGCACGATG
GCATGAGATTATCAAAAAGGATCTTCACCTAGATCCTTTTAAATTAAAAATGAAGTTTTAAATCAATCTA
AAGTATATATGAGTAAACTTGGTCTGACAGTTACCAATGCTTAATCAGTGAGGCACCTATCTCAGCGATC
TGTCTATTTCGTTCATCCATAGTTGCCTGACTCCCCGTCGTGTAGATAACTACGATACGGGAGGGCTTAC
CATCTGGCCCCAGTGCTGCAATGATACCGCGAGACCCACGCTCACCGGCTCCAGATTTATCAGCAATAAA
CCAGCCAGCCGGAAGGGCCGAGCGCAGAAGTGGTCCTGCAACTTTATCCGCCTCCATCCAGTCTATTAAT
TGTTGCCGGGAAGCTAGAGTAAGTAGTTCGCCAGTTAATAGTTTGCGCAACGTTGTTGCCATTGCTACAG
GCATCGTGGTGTCACGCTCGTCGTTTGGTATGGCTTCATTCAGCTCCGGTTCCCAACGATCAAGGCGAGT
TACATGATCCCCCATGTTGTGCAAAAAAGCGGTTAGCTCCTTCGGTCCTCCGATCGTTGTCAGAAGTAAG
TTGGCCGCAGTGTTATCACTCATGGTTATGGCAGCACTGCATAATTCTCTTACTGTCATGCCATCCGTAA
GATGCTTTTCTGTGACTGGTGAGTACTCAACCAAGTCATTCTGAGAATAGTGTATGCGGCGACCGAGTTG
CTCTTGCCCGGCGTCAATACGGGATAATACCGCGCCACATAGCAGAACTTTAAAAGTGCTCATCATTGGA
AAACGTTCTTCGGGGCGAAAACTCTCAAGGATCTTACCGCTGTTGAGATCCAGTTCGATGTAACCCACTC
GTGCACCCAACTGATCTTCAGCATCTTTTACTTTCACCAGCGTTTCTGGGTGAGCAAAAACAGGAAGGCA
AAATGCCGCAAAAAAGGGAATAAGGGCGACACGGAAATGTTGAATACTCATACTCTTCCTTTTTCAATCA
TGATTGAAGCATTTATCAGGGTTATTGTCTCATGAGCGGATACATATTTGAATGTATTTAGAAAAATAAA
CAAATAGGTCATGACCAAAATCCCTTAACGTGAGTTTTCGTTCCACTGAGCGTCAGACCCCGTAGAAAAG
ATCAAAGGATCTTCTTGAGATCCTTTTTTTCTGCGCGTAATCTGCTGCTTGCAAACAAAAAAACCACCGC
TACCAGCGGTGGTTTGTTTGCCGGATCAAGAGCTACCAACTCTTTTTCCGAAGGTAACTGGCTTCAGCAG
AGCGCAGATACCAAATACTGTCCTTCTAGTGTAGCCGTAGTTAGGCCACCACTTCAAGAACTCTGTAGCA
CCGCCTACATACCTCGCTCTGCTAATCCTGTTACCAGTGGCTGCTGCCAGTGGCGATAAGTCGTGTCTTA
CCGGGTTGGACTCAAGACGATAGTTACCGGATAAGGCGCAGCGGTCGGGCTGAACGGGGGGTTCGTGCAC
ACAGCCCAGCTTGGAGCGAACGACCTACACCGAACTGAGATACCTACAGCGTGAGCTATGAGAAAGCGCC
ACGCTTCCCGAAGGGAGAAAGGCGGACAGGTATCCGGTAAGCGGCAGGGTCGGAACAGGAGAGCGCACGA
GGGAGCTTCCAGGGGGAAACGCCTGGTATCTTTATAGTCCTGTCGGGTTTCGCCACCTCTGACTTGAGCG
TCGATTTTTGTGATGCTCGTCAGGGGGGCGGAGCCTATGGAAAAACGCCAGCAACGCGGCCTTTTTACGG
TTCCTGGCCTTTTGCTGGCCTTTTGCTCACATGTTCTTTCCTGCGTTATCCCCTGATTCTGTGGATAACC
GTATTACCGCCTTTGAGTGAGCTGATACCGCTCGCCGCAGCCGAACGACCGAGCGCAGCGAGTCAGTGAG
CGAGGAAGCGGAAGAGCGCCTGATGCGGTATTTTCTCCTTACGCATCTGTGCGGTATTTCACACCGCAAT
GGTGCACTCTCAGTACAATCTGCTCTGATGCCGCATAGTTAAGCCAGTATACACTCCGCTATCGCTACGT
GACTGGGTCATGGCTGCGCCCCGACACCCGCCAACACCCGCTGACGCGCCCTGACGGGCTTGTCTGCTCC
CGGCATCCGCTTACAGACAAGCTGTGACCGTCTCCGGGAGCTGCATGTGTCAGAGGTTTTCACCGTCATC
ACCGAAACGCGCGAGGCAGCTGCGGTAAAGCTCATCAGCGTGGTCGTGAAGCGATTCACAGATGTCTGCC
TGTTCATCCGCGTCCAGCTCGTTGAGTTTCTCCAGAAGCGTTAATGTCTGGCTTCTGATAAAGCGGGCCA
TGTTAAGGGCGGTTTTTTCCTGTTTGGTCACTGATGCCTCCGTGTAAGGGGGATTTCTGTTCATGGGGGT
AATGATACCGATGAAACGAGAGAGGATGCTCACGATACGGGTTACTGATGATGAACATGCCCGGTTACTG
GAACGTTGTGAGGGTAAACAACTGGCGGTATGGATGCGGCGGGACCAGAGAAAAATCACTCAGGGTCAAT
GCCAGCGCTTCGTTAATACAGATGTAGGTGTTCCACAGGGTAGCCAGCAGCATCCTGCGATGCAGATCCG
GAACATAATGGTGCAGGGCGCTGACTTCCGCGTTTCCAGACTTTACGAAACACGGAAACCGAAGACCATT
CATGTTGTTGCTCAGGTCGCAGACGTTTTGCAGCAGCAGTCGCTTCACGTTCGCTCGCGTATCGGTGATT
CATTCTGCTAACCAGTAAGGCAACCCCGCCAGCCTAGCCGGGTCCTCAACGACAGGAGCACGATCATGCT
AGTCATGCCCCGCGCCCACCGGAAGGAGCTGACTGGGTTGAAGGCTCTCAAGGGCATCGGTCGAGATCCC
GGTGCCTAATGAGTGAGCTAACTTACATTAATTGCGTTGCGCTCACTGCCCGCTTTCCAGTCGGGAAACC
TGTCGTGCCAGCTGCATTAATGAATCGGCCAACGCGCGGGGAGAGGCGGTTTGCGTATTGGGCGCCAGGG
TGGTTTTTCTTTTCACCAGTGAGACGGGCAACAGCTGATTGCCCTTCACCGCCTGGCCCTGAGAGAGTTG
CAGCAAGCGGTCCACGCTGGTTTGCCCCAGCAGGCGAAAATCCTGTTTGATGGTGGTTAACGGCGGGATA
TAACATGAGCTGTCTTCGGTATCGTCGTATCCCACTACCGAGATGTCCGCACCAACGCGCAGCCCGGACT
CGGTAATGGCGCGCATTGCGCCCAGCGCCATCTGATCGTTGGCAACCAGCATCGCAGTGGGAACGATGCC
CTCATTCAGCATTTGCATGGTTTGTTGAAAACCGGACATGGCACTCCAGTCGCCTTCCCGTTCCGCTATC
GGCTGAATTTGATTGCGAGTGAGATATTTATGCCAGCCAGCCAGACGCAGACGCGCCGAGACAGAACTTA
ATGGGCCCGCTAACAGCGCGATTTGCTGGTGACCCAATGCGACCAGATGCTCCACGCCCAGTCGCGTACC
GTCTTCATGGGAGAAAATAATACTGTTGATGGGTGTCTGGTCAGAGACATCAAGAAATAACGCCGGAACA
TTAGTGCAGGCAGCTTCCACAGCAATGGCATCCTGGTCATCCAGCGGATAGTTAATGATCAGCCCACTGA
CGCGTTGCGCGAGAAGATTGTGCACCGCCGCTTTACAGGCTTCGACGCCGCTTCGTTCTACCATCGACAC
CACCACGCTGGCACCCAGTTGATCGGCGCGAGATTTAATCGCCGCGACAATTTGCGACGGCGCGTGCAGG
GCCAGACTGGAGGTGGCAACGCCAATCAGCAACGACTGTTTGCCCGCCAGTTGTTGTGCCACGCGGTTGG
GAATGTAATTCAGCTCCGCCATCGCCGCTTCCACTTTTTCCCGCGTTTTCGCAGAAACGTGGCTGGCCTG
GTTCACCACGCGGGAAACGGTCTGATAAGAGACACCGGCATACTCTGCGACATCGTATAACGTTACTGGT
TTCACATTCACCACCCTGAATTGACTCTCTTCCGGGCGCTATCATGCCATACCGCGAAAGGTTTTGCGCC
ATTCGATGGTGTCCGGGATCTCGACGCTCTCCCTTATGCGACTCCTGCATTAGGAAGCAGCCCAGTAGTA
GGTTGAGGCCGTTGAGCACCGCCGCCGCAAGGAATGGTGCATGCAAGGAGATGGCGCCCAACAGTCCCCC
GGCCACGGGGCCTGCCACCATACCCACGCCGAAACAAGCGCTCATGAGCCCGAAGTGGCGAGCCCGATCT
TCCCCATCGGTGATGTCGGCGATATAGGCGCCAGCAACCGCACCTGTGGCGCCGGTGATGCCGGCCACGA
TGCGTCCGGCGTAGAGGATCGAGATCGATCTCGATCCCGCGAAAT
Features (pLannotate 1.2.2; 23 found; start..end, strand, type, name):
      1..19      +  promoter       T7 promoter: promoter for bacteriophage T7 RNA polymerase
     20..44      +  protein_bind   lac operator: The lac repressor binds to the lac operator to inhibit transcription in E. coli. This inhibition can be relieved by adding lactose or isopropyl-β-D-thiogalactopyranoside (IPTG). lac repressor encoded by lacI
     59..81      +  RBS            RBS: efficient ribosome binding site from bacteriophage T7 gene 10 (Olins and Rangwala, 1989)
     94..1029    +  CDS            RRAGA: RRAGA_HUMAN - Experimental evidence at protein level: Swiss-Prot protein existence level 1. (Microbial infection) May alternatively act as a cellular target for adenovirus E3-14.7K, an inhibitor of TNF-alpha functions, thereby affecting cell death. From Homo sapiens (Human).
   1044..1065    +  CDS            8xHis (fragment): 8xHis affinity tag
   1137..1155    +  promoter       T7 promoter: promoter for bacteriophage T7 RNA polymerase
   1156..1180    +  protein_bind   lac operator: The lac repressor binds to the lac operator to inhibit transcription in E. coli. This inhibition can be relieved by adding lactose or isopropyl-β-D-thiogalactopyranoside (IPTG). lac repressor encoded by lacI
   1223..2419    +  CDS            RRAGC: RRAGC_HUMAN - Experimental evidence at protein level: Swiss-Prot protein existence level 1. Guanine nucleotide-binding protein that plays a crucial role in the cellular response to amino acid availability through regulation of the mTORC1 signaling cascade (PubMed:20381137, PubMed:27234373, PubMed:24095279). Forms heterodimeric Rag complexes with RRAGA or RRAGB and cycles between an inactive GTP-bound and an active GDP-bound form (PubMed:24095279). In its active form participates in the relocalization of mTORC1 to the lysosomes and its subsequent activation by the GTPase RHEB (PubMed:20381137,
   2435..2476    +  CDS            S-Tag (fragment): affinity and epitope tag derived from pancreatic ribonuclease A
   2506..2523    +  CDS            SET1 (fragment): solubility-enhancement tag derived from T7 phage gene 10B
   2531..2578    +  terminator     T7 terminator: transcription terminator for bacteriophage T7 RNA polymerase
   2615..3070    +  rep_origin     f1 ori (sequence partly withheld): f1 bacteriophage origin of replication; arrow indicates direction of (+) strand synthesis
   3185..4045    -  CDS            AmpR: β-lactamase; bla; confers resistance to ampicillin, carbenicillin, and related antibiotics
   4046..4138    -  promoter       AmpR promoter: bla
   4219..4807    +  rep_origin     ori: high-copy-number ColE1/pMB1/pBR322/pUC origin of replication
   4993..5132    -  misc_feature   bom: basis of mobility region from pBR322
   5234..5425    -  CDS            rop: Rop protein, which maintains plasmids at low copy number; rop
   5442..5822    +  CDS            YPB1_ECOLX: Protein predicted: Swiss-Prot protein existence level 4. From Escherichia coli.
   5884..5948    -  CDS            TcR (fragment): tetracycline efflux protein; tet; confers resistance to tetracycline
   5963..5984    -  protein_bind   CAP binding site: CAP binding activates transcription in the presence of cAMP. E. coli catabolite activator protein
   5997..7079    -  CDS            lacI: lac repressor; lacI; The lac repressor binds to the lac operator to inhibit transcription in E. coli. This inhibition can be relieved by adding lactose or isopropyl-β-D-thiogalactopyranoside (IPTG).
   7080..7157    -  promoter       lacI promoter: lacI
   7165..7444    -  CDS            TcR (fragment): tetracycline efflux protein; tet; confers resistance to tetracycline
