[The description below was written by a language model from this plasmid's Addgene catalogue record and pLannotate feature annotations shown in this document.]
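Description:
pETDuet RagA-RagC is a 7,469 nt bacterial co-expression plasmid built on the pETDuet backbone, designed to produce the wild-type human Rag GTPase heterodimer in E. coli. It replicates from a ColE1/pBR322-type origin accompanied by the rop gene and the bom mobilisation region, features associated with moderated copy number (the record lists copy number as unknown), and it is selected with ampicillin through the β-lactamase gene. An f1 origin is also present, along with short tetracycline-resistance gene fragments that appear to be non-functional remnants of the pBR322 lineage.

The payload consists of two tandem expression units in the same orientation, each driven by a T7 promoter followed by a lac operator. The first unit, with a T7 gene 10 ribosome binding site, encodes human RagA (RRAGA), cloned between NcoI and NotI and carrying a C-terminal histidine tag. The second encodes human RagC (RRAGC), cloned between NdeI and XhoI, with no tag listed in the catalogue. The annotated S-Tag fragment lies downstream of the RagC coding region and is probably vector sequence, though the record does not say whether it is translated. A single T7 terminator follows the second unit. The plasmid-borne lacI gene supplies repressor to keep both T7lac promoters silent until IPTG induction in a host that provides T7 RNA polymerase.

Because only RagA is tagged, affinity purification through the His tag should recover RagC as its bound partner, yielding the assembled dimer. This recombinant complex suits biochemical studies of nucleotide binding and communication between the two subunits in amino acid signalling to mTORC1.
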