Addgene plasmid #99641: pETDuet RagA-RagC
Purpose: Bacterial expression of wildtype Rag GTPase dimer
Depositing lab: David Sabatini & Kuang Shen. Depositing organization: Whitehead Institute for Biomedical Research. Publication: Intersubunit Crosstalk in the Rag GTPase Heterodimer Enables mTORC1 to Respond Rapidly to Amino Acid Availability. Shen K, Choe A, Sabatini DM. Mol Cell. 2017 Oct 17. pii: S1097-2765(17)30704-9. doi: 10.1016/j.molcel.2017.09.026. PubMed 29056322.
Backbone
  Vector backbone: pETDuet
  Vector type: Bacterial Expression
Growth in bacteria
  Bacterial resistance: Ampicillin, 100 μg/mL
  Growth temperature: 37°C
  Growth strain: DH5alpha
  Copy number: Unknown
Gene/Insert 1
  Gene/Insert name: RagA
  Species: H. sapiens (human)
  Entrez Gene: RRAGA (a.k.a. FIP-1, FIP1, RAGA)
  Promoter: T7
  Tag / fusion protein: His tag (C terminal on insert)
  Cloning method: Restriction Enzyme; 5′ cloning site NcoI (not destroyed); 3′ cloning site NotI (not destroyed)
  Sequencing primers: 5′ CGATGCGTCCGGCGTAGAGG; 3′ CGATTATGCGGCCGTGTACAA
Gene/Insert 2
  Gene/Insert name: RagC
  Species: H. sapiens (human)
  Entrez Gene: RRAGC (a.k.a. GTR2, RAGC, TIB929)
  Promoter: T7
  Cloning method: Restriction Enzyme; 5′ cloning site NdeI (not destroyed); 3′ cloning site XhoI (not destroyed)
  Sequencing primers: 5′ TTGTACACGGCCGCATAATCG; 3′ CAAGACCCGTTTAGAGGCCCCAAGG
Terms and licenses: Academic/Nonprofit Terms; Industry Terms: Not Available to Industry
How to cite: pETDuet RagA-RagC was a gift from David Sabatini & Kuang Shen (Addgene plasmid # 99641 ; http://n2t.net/addgene:99641 ; RRID:Addgene_99641)
