>Addgene plasmid #99641 | pETDuet RagA-RagC | depositor partial sequence | sequence record 182415 | pETDuet RagA-RagC sequence 2499 bps
GGGGAATTGTGAGCGGATAACAATTCCCCTCTAGAAATAATTTTGTTTAACTTTAAGAAGGAGATATACC
ATGGCGCCGAACACCGCTATGAAAAAAAAAGTGCTGCTGATGGGTAAATCGGGCTCGGGTAAAACCTCAA
TGCGTAGTATTATCTTTGCGAACTATATTGCGCGTGATACCCGTCGCCTGGGTGCAACGATCGACGTGGA
ACATAGCCACGTTCGCTTTCTGGGTAACCTGGTGCTGAATCTGTGGGATTGCGGCGGTCAGGACACCTTT
ATGGAAAATTATTTCACGTCGCAACGTGATAACATTTTTCGCAATGTCGAAGTGCTGATCTACGTTTTCG
ATGTCGAATCCCGTGAACTGGAAAAAGACATGCATTATTACCAGTCCTGCCTGGAAGCAATTCTGCAAAA
CTCACCGGATGCTAAAATCTTTTGTCTGGTCCACAAAATGGACCTGGTGCAGGAAGATCAACGTGACCTG
ATTTTCAAAGAACGCGAAGAAGATCTGCGTCGCCTGTCGCGTCCGCTGGAATGCGCGTGTTTTCGCACCA
GCATCTGGGACGAAACGCTGTATAAAGCCTGGAGCTCTATTGTTTACCAGCTGATCCCGAATGTCCAGCA
ACTGGAAATGAACCTGCGTAATTTCGCACAGATTATCGAAGCTGATGAAGTGCTGCTGTTTGAACGCGCA
ACCTTCCTGGTTATTTCCCATTATCAGTGCAAAGAACAACGTGATGTGCACCGCTTCGAAAAAATCTCAA
ACATCATCAAACAGTTCAAACTGAGTTGTTCCAAACTGGCGGCCTCATTTCAGTCGATGGAAGTCCGCAA
CTCTAATTTTGCAGCTTTCATTGATATCTTCACCAGTAATACGTACGTTATGGTGGTTATGAGCGACCCG
TCTATTCCGAGTGCGGCCACCCTGATTAACATCCGTAATGCCCGCAAACATTTTGAAAAACTGGAACGTG
TTGATGGCCCGAAACACAGCCTGCTGATGCGCGGTAGCGGTGGCAGCCATCACCATCATCATCACCATCA
TTAAGCGGCCGCATAATGCTTAAGTCGAACAGAAAGTAATCGTATTGTACACGGCCGCATAATCGAAATT
AATACGACTCACTATAGGGGAATTGTGAGCGGATAACAATTCCCCATCTTAGTATATTAGTTAAGTATAA
GAAGGAGATATACATATGTCACTGCAATACGGTGCTGAAGAAACGCCGCTGGCTGGTAGTTATGGTGCTG
CTGATTCATTCCCGAAAGATTTTGGTTATGGCGTTGAAGAAGAAGAAGAAGAAGCGGCGGCGGCGGGCGG
CGGCGTGGGTGCAGGTGCCGGTGGCGGTTGTGGCCCGGGCGGTGCCGATAGCTCTAAACCGCGTATTCTG
CTGATGGGCCTGCGTCGCAGTGGTAAAAGTTCCATCCAGAAAGTGGTTTTTCACAAAATGTCGCCGAACG
AAACCCTGTTCCTGGAAAGCACGAACAAAATCTACAAAGATGACATCAGCAACTCATCGTTTGTGAATTT
CCAGATTTGGGATTTTCCGGGTCAAATGGATTTCTTTGACCCGACCTTTGACTACGAAATGATCTTCCGT
GGCACGGGTGCGCTGATTTATGTTATCGATGCCCAAGATGACTACATGGAAGCACTGACCCGCCTGCATA
TTACGGTGTCAAAAGCGTATAAAGTTAACCCGGATATGAACTTCGAAGTTTTCATCCATAAAGTGGATGG
CCTGTCGGATGACCACAAAATTGAAACCCAGCGTGATATCCATCAACGCGCAAACGATGACCTGGCAGAC
GCTGGTCTGGAAAAACTGCACCTGAGTTTTTATCTGACCAGCATTTACGATCATTCAATCTTTGAAGCGT
TCAGCAAAGTCGTGCAGAAACTGATTCCGCAACTGCCGACGCTGGAAAACCTGCTGAACATCTTCATCAG
TAACTCCGGCATCGAAAAAGCCTTTCTGTTCGATGTTGTCTCTAAAATCTACATCGCAACCGATAGCTCT
CCGGTGGACATGCAGAGTTACGAACTGTGCTGTGATATGATTGACGTGGTTATCGATGTTTCCTGCATTT
ATGGTCTGAAAGAAGATGGCTCAGGTTCGGCTTACGACAAAGAATCAATGGCGATTATCAAACTGAACAA
TACCACGGTCCTGTATCTGAAAGAAGTGACCAAATTTCTGGCTCTGGTGTGCATTCTGCGTGAAGAATCT
TTCGAACGCAAAGGCCTGATCGATTACAACTTCCATTGTTTCCGTAAAGCCATCCACGAAGTTTTTGAAG
TCGGCGTGACGAGCCATCGCTCTTGCGGTCACCAAACGAGCGCAAGCAGCCTGAAAGCCCTGACCCACAA
TGGCACCCCGCGTAATGCAATCTGACTCGAGTCTGGTAAAGAAACCGCTGCTGCGAAATTTGAACGCCAG
CACATGGACTCGTCTACTAGCGCAGCTTAATTAACCTAGGCTGCTGCCA
